>Addgene plasmid #118717 | Desmoplakin II donor only control (F40-based tension sensor) | addgene full sequence | sequence record 230455 | Addgene NGS Result
TTTGAAAGACCCCACCCGTAGGTGGCAAGCTAGCTTAAGTAACGCCACTTTGCAAGGCATGGAAAAATAC
ATAACTGAGAATAGAAAAGTTCAGATCAAGGTCAGGAACAAAGAAACAGCTGAATACCAAACAGGATATC
TGTGGTAAGCGGTTCCTGCCCCGGCTCAGGGCCAAGAACAGATGAGACAGCTGAGTGATGGGCCAAACAG
GATATCTGTGGTAAGCAGTTCCTGCCCCGGCTCGGGGCCAAGAACAGATGGTCCCCAGATGCGGTCCAGC
CCTCAGCAGTTTCTAGTGAATCATCAGATGTTTCCAGGGTGCCCCAAGGACCTGAAAATGACCCTGTACC
TTATTTGAACTAACCAATCAGTTCGCTTCTCGCTTCTGTTCGCGCGCTTCCGCTCTCCGAGCTCAATAAA
AGAGCCCACAACCCCTCACTCGGCGCGCCAGTCTTCCGATAGACTGCGTCGCCCGGGTACCCGTATTCCC
AATAAAGCCTCTTGCTGTTTGCATCCGAATCGTGGTCTCGCTGTTCCTTGGGAGGGTCTCCTCTGAGTGA
TTGACTACCCACGACGGGGGTCTTTCATTTGGGGGCTCGTCCGGGATTTGGAGACCCCTGCCCAGGGACC
ACCGACCCACCACCGGGAGGTAAGCTGGCCAGCAACTTATCTGTGTCTGTCCGATTGTCTAGTGTCTATG
TTTGATGTTATGCGCCTGCGTCTGTACTAGTTAGCTAACTAGCTCTGTATCTGGCGGACCCGTGGTGGAA
CTGACGAGTTCTGAACACCCGGCCGCAACCCTGGGAGACGTCCCAGGGACTTTGGGGGCCGTTTTTGTGG
CCCGACCTGAGGAAGGGAGTCGATGTGGAATCCGACCCCGTCAGGATATGTGGTTCTGGTAGGAGACGAG
AACCTAAAACAGTTCCCGCCTCCGTCTGAATTTTTGCTTTCGGTTTGGAACCGAAGCCGCGCGTCTTGTC
TGCTGCAGCGCTGCAGCATCGTTCTGTGTTGTCTCTGTCTGACTGTGTTTCTGTATTTGTCTGAAAATTA
GGGCCAGACTGTTACCACTCCCTTAAGTTTGACCTTAGGTCACTGGAAAGATGTCGAGCGGATCGCTCAC
AACCAGTCGGTAGATGTCAAGAAGAGACGTTGGGTTACCTTCTGCTCTGCAGAATGGCCAACCTTTAACG
TCGGATGGCCGCGAGACGGCACCTTTAACCGAGACCTCATCACCCAGGTTAAGATCAAGGTCTTTTCACC
TGGCCCGCATGGACACCCAGACCAGGTCCCCTACATCGTGACCTGGGAAGCCTTGGCTTTTGACCCCCCT
CCCTGGGTCAAGCCCTTTGTACACCCTAAGCCTCCGCCTCCTCTTCCTCCATCCGCCCCGTCTCTCCCCC
TTGAACCTCCTCGTTCGACCCCGCCTCGATCCTCCCTTTATCCAGCCCTCACTCCTTCTCTAGGCGCCGG
AATGATCCCCCGGGCTGCAGGTCGGCCGCCACGACCGGTGCCGCCACCATCCCCTGACCCACGCCCCTGA
CCCCTCACAAGGAGACGACCTTCCATGACCGAGTACAAGCCCACGGTGCGCCTCGCCACCCGCGACGACG
TCCCCCGGGCCGTACGCACCCTCGCCGCCGCGTTCGCCGACTACCCCGCCACGCGCCACACCGTCGACCC
GGACCGCCACATCGAGCGGGTCACCGAGCTGCAAGAACTCTTCCTCACGCGCGTCGGGCTCGACATCGGC
AAGGTGTGGGTCGCGGACGACGGCGCCGCGGTGGCGGTCTGGACCACGCCGGAGAGCGTCGAAGCGGGGG
CGGTGTTCGCCGAGATCGGCCCGCGCATGGCCGAGTTGAGCGGTTCCCGGCTGGCCGCGCAGCAACAGAT
GGAAGGCCTCCTGGCGCCGCACCGGCCCAAGGAGCCCGCGTGGTTCCTGGCCACCGTCGGCGTCTCGCCC
GACCACCAGGGCAAGGGTCTGGGCAGCGCCGTCGTGCTCCCCGGAGTGGAGGCGGCCGAGCGCGCCGGGG
TGCCCGCCTTCCTGGAGACCTCCGCGCCCCGCAACCTCCCCTTCTACGAGCGGCTCGGCTTCACCGTCAC
CGCCGACGTCGAGGTGCCCGAAGGACCGCGCACCTGGTGCATGACCCGCAAGCCCGGTGCCTGACGCCCG
CCCCACGACCCGCAGCGCCCGACCGAAAGGAGCGCACGACCCCATGGCTCCGACCGAAGCCACCCGGGGC
GGCCCCGCCGACCCCGCACCCGCCCCCGAGGCCCACCGACTCTAGTAATAGTAATCAATTACGGGGTCAT
TAGTTCATAGCCCATATATGGAGTTCCGCGTTACATAACTTACGGTAAATGGCCCGCCTGGCTGACCGCC
CAACGACCCCCGCCCATTGACGTCAATAATGACGTATGTTCCCATAGTAACGCCAATAGGGACTTTCCAT
TGACGTCAATGGGTGGAGTATTTACGGTAAACTGCCCACTTGGCAGTACATCAAGTGTATCATATGCCAA
GTACGCCCCCTATTGACGTCAATGACGGTAAATGGCCCGCCTGGCATTATGCCCAGTACATGACCTTATG
GGACTTTCCTACTTGGCAGTACATCTACGTATTAGTCATCGCTATTACCATGGTGATGCGGTTTTGGCAG
TACATCAATGGGCGTGGATAGCGGTTTGACTCACGGGGATTTCCAAGTCTCCACCCCATTGACGTCAATG
GGAGTTTGTTTTGGCACCAAAATCAACGGGACTTTCCAAAATGTCGTAACAACTCCGCCCCATTGACGCA
AATGGGCGGTAGGCGTGTACGGTGGGAGGTCTATATAAGCAGAGCTGGTTTAGTGAACCGTCAGATCCGC
TAGCGCTACCGGACTCAGATCTGGGCCCATAAAGCTTATACGAATTCACCATGAGCTGCAACGGAGGCTC
CCACCCGCGGATCAACACTCTGGGCCGCATGATCCGCGCCGAGTCTGGCCCGGACCTGCGCTACGAGGTG
ACCAGCGGCGGCGGGGGCACCAGCAGGATGTACTATTCTCGGCGCGGCGTGATCACCGACCAGAACTCGG
ACGGCTACTGTCAAACCGGCACGATGTCCAGGCACCAGAACCAGAACACCATCCAGGAGCTGCTGCAGAA
CTGCTCCGACTGCTTGATGCGAGCAGAGCTCATCGTGCAGCCTGAATTGAAGTATGGAGATGGAATACAA
CTGACTCGGAGTCGAGAATTGGATGAGTGTTTTGCCCAGGCCAATGACCAAATGGAAATCCTCGACAGCT
TGATCAGAGAGATGCGGCAGATGGGCCAGCCCTGTGATGCTTACCAGAAAAGGCTTCTTCAGCTCCAAGA
GCAAATGCGAGCCCTTTATAAAGCCATCAGTGTCCCACGAGTCCGCAGGGCCAGCTCCAAGGGTGGTGGA
GGCTACACTTGTCAGAGTGGCTCTGGCTGGGATGAGTTCACCAAACATGTCACCAGTGAATGTTTGGGGT
GGATGAGGCAGCAAAGGGCGGAGATGGACATGGTGGCCTGGGGTGTGGACCTGGCCTCAGTGGAGCAGCA
CATTAACAGCCACCGGGGCATCCACAACTCCATCGGCGACTATCGCTGGCAGCTGGACAAAATCAAAGCC
GACCTGCGCGAGAAATCTGCGATCTACCAGTTGGAGGAGGAGTATGAAAACCTGCTGAAAGCGTCCTTTG
AGAGGATGGATCACCTGCGACAGCTGCAGAACATCATTCAGGCCACGTCCAGGGAGATCATGTGGATCAA
TGACTGCGAGGAGGAGGAGCTGCTGTACGACTGGAGCGACAAGAACACCAACATCGCTCAGAAACAGGAG
GCCTTCTCCATACGCATGAGTCAACTGGAAGTTAAAGAAAAAGAGCTCAATAAGCTGAAACAAGAAAGTG
ACCAACTTGTCCTCAATCAGCATCCAGCTTCAGACAAAATTGAGGCCTATATGGACACTCTGCAGACGCA
GTGGAGTTGGATTCTTCAGATCACCAAGTGCATTGATGTTCATCTGAAAGAAAATGCTGCCTACTTTCAG
TTTTTTGAAGAGGCGCAGTCTACTGAAGCATACCTGAAGGGGCTCCAGGACTCCATCAGGAAGAAGTACC
CCTGCGACAAGAACATGCCCCTGCAGCACCTGCTGGAACAGATCAAGGAGCTGGAGAAAGAACGAGAGAA
AATCCTTGAATACAAGCGTCAGGTGCAGAACTTGGTAAACAAGTCTAAGAAGATTGTACAGCTGAAGCCT
CGTAACCCAGACTACAGAAGCAATAAACCCATTATTCTCAGAGCTCTCTGTGACTACAAACAAGATCAGA
AAATCGTGCATAAGGGGGATGAGTGTATCCTGAAGGACAACAACGAGCGCAGCAAGTGGTACGTGACGGG
CCCGGGAGGCGTTGACATGCTTGTTCCCTCTGTGGGGCTGATCATCCCTCCTCCGAACCCACTGGCCGTG
GACCTCTCTTGCAAGATTGAGCAGTACTACGAAGCCATCTTGGCTCTGTGGAACCAGCTCTACATCAACA
TGAAGAGCCTGGTGTCCTGGCACTACTGCATGATTGACATAGAGAAGATCAGGGCCATGACAATCGCCAA
GCTGAAAACAATGCGGCAGGAAGATTACATGAAGACGATAGCCGACCTTGAGTTACATTACCAAGAGTTC
ATCAGAAATAGCCAAGGCTCAGAGATGTTTGGAGATGATGACAAGCGGAAAATACAGTCTCAGTTCACCG
ATGCCCAGAAGCATTACCAGACCCTGGTCATTCAGCTCCCTGGCTATCCCCAGCACCAGACAGTGACCAC
AACTGAAATCACTCATCATGGAACCTGCCAAGATGTCAACCATAATAAAGTAATTGAAACCAACAGAGAA
AATGACAAGCAAGAAACATGGATGCTGATGGAGCTGCAGAAGATTCGCAGGCAGATAGAGCACTGCGAGG
GCAGGATGACTCTCAAAAACCTCCCTCTAGCAGACCAGGGGTCTTCTCACCACATCACAGTGAAAATTAA
CGAGCTTAAGAGTGTGCAGAATGATTCACAAGCAATTGCTGAGGTTCTCAACCAGCTTAAAGATATGCTT
GCCAACTTCAGAGGTTCTGAAAAGTACTGCTATTTACAGAATGAAGTATTTGGACTATTTCAGAAACTGG
AAAATATCAATGGTGTTACAGATGGCTACTTAAATAGCTTATGCACAGTAAGGGCACTGCTCCAGGCTAT
TCTCCAAACAGAAGACATGTTAAAGGTTTATGAAGCCAGGCTCACTGAGGAGGAAACTGTCTGCCTGGAC
CTGGATAAAGTGGAAGCTTACCGCTGTGGACTGAAGAAAATAAAAAATGACTTGAACTTGAAGAAGTCGT
TGTTGGCCACTATGAAGACAGAACTACAGAAAGCCCAGCAGATCCACTCTCAGACTTCACAGCAGTATCC
ACTTTATGATCTGGACTTGGGCAAGTTCGGTGAAAAAGTCACACAGCTGACAGACCGCTGGCAAAGGATA
GATAAACAGATCGACTTTAGATTATGGGACCTGGAGAAACAAATCAAGCAATTGAGGAATTATCGTGATA
ACTATCAGGCTTTCTGCAAGTGGCTCTATGATGCTAAACGCCGCCAGGATTCCTTAGAATCCATGAAATT
TGGAGATTCCAACACAGTCATGCGGTTTTTGAATGAGCAGAAGAACTTGCACAGTGAAATATCTGGCAAA
CGAGACAAATCAGAGGAAGTACAAAAAATTGCTGAACTTTGCGCCAATTCAATTAAGGATTATGAGCTCC
AGCTGGCCTCATACACCTCAGGACTGGAAACTCTGCTGAACATACCTATCAAGAGGACCATGATTCAGTC
CCCTTCTGGGGTGATTCTGCAAGAGGCTGCAGATGTTCATGCTCGGTACATTGAACTACTTACAAGATCT
GGAGACTATTACAGGTTCTTAAGTGAGATGCTGAAGAGTTTGGAAGATCTGAAGCTGAAAAATACCAAGA
TCGAAGTTTTGGAAGAGGAGCTCAGACTGGCCCGAGATGCCAACTCGGAAAACTGTAATAAGAACAAATT
CCTGGATCAGAACCTGCAGAAATACCAGGCAGAGTGTTCCCAGTTCAAAGCGAAGCTTGCGAGCCTGGAG
GAGCTGAAGAGACAGGCTGAGCTGGATGGGAAGTCGGCTAAGCAAAATCTAGACAAGTGCTACGGCCAAA
TAAAAGAACTCAATGAGAAGATCACCCGACTGACTTATGAGATTGAAGATGAAAAGAGAAGAAGAAAATC
TGTGGAAGACAGATTTGACCAACAGAAGAATGACTATGACCAACTGCAGAAAGCAAGGCAATGTGAAAAG
GAGAACCTTGGTTGGCAGAAATTAGAGTCTGAGAAAGCCATCAAGGAGAAGGAGTACGAGATTGAAAGGT
TGAGGGTTCTACTGCAGGAAGAAGGCACCCGGAAGAGAGAATATGAAAATGAGCTGGCAAAGGCATCTAA
TAGGATTCAGGAATCAAAGAATCAGTGTACTCAGGTGGTACAGGAAAGAGAGAGCCTTCTGGTGAAAATC
AAAGTCCTGGAGCAAGACAAGGCAAGGCTGCAGAGGCTGGAGGATGAGCTGAATCGTGCAAAATCAACTC
TAGAGGCAGAAACCAGGGTGAAACAGCGCCTGGAGTGTGAGAAACAGCAAATTCAGAATGACCTGAATCA
GTGGAAGACTCAATATTCCCGCAAGGAGGAGGCTATTAGGAAGATAGAATCGGAAAGAGAAAAGAGTGAG
AGAGAGAAGAACAGTCTTAGGAGTGAGATCGAAAGACTCCAAGCAGAGATCAAGAGAATTGAAGAGAGGT
GCAGGCGTAAGCTGGAGGATTCTACCAGGGAGACACAGTCACAGTTAGAAACAGAACGCTCCCGATATCA
GAGGGAGATTGATAAACTCAGACAGCGCCCATATGGGTCCCATCGAGAGGTCGAGATGGTGAGCAAAGGC
GAAGAGCTGTTCACCGGCGTGGTGCCCATCCTGGTGGAGCTGGACGGCGACGTGAACGGCCACAAGTTCA
GCGTGAGCGGCGAGGGCGAGGGCGACGCCACCTACGGCAAGCTGACCCTGAAGCTGCTGTGCACCACCGG
CAAGCTGCCCGTGCCCTGGCCCACCCTGGTGACCACCCTGGGCTACGGCGTGCAGTGCTTCGCCCGGTAC
CCCGACCACATGAAGCAGCACGACTTCTTCAAGAGCGCCATGCCCGAGGGCTACGTGCAGGAGCGGACCA
TCTTCTTCAAGGACGACGGCAACTACAAGACCCGGGCCGAGGTGAAGTTCGAGGGCGACACCCTGGTGAA
CCGGATCGAGCTGAAGGGCATCGACTTCAAGGAGGACGGCAACATCCTGGGCCACAAGCTGGAGTACAAC
TACAACAGCCACAACGTGTACATCACCGCCGACAAGCAGAAGAACGGCATCAAGGCCAACTTCAAGATCC
GGCACAACATCGAGGACGGCGGCGTGCAGCTGGCCGACCACTACCAGCAGAACACCCCCATCGGCGACGG
CCCCGTGCTGCTGCCCGACAACCACTACCTGAGCTACCAGAGCGCCCTGTTCAAGGACCCCAACGAGAAG
CGGGACCACATGGTGCTGCTGGAGTTCCTGACCGCCGCCGGATCCGGGCCAGGTGGAGCAGGGCCAGGTG
GTGCAGGGCCAGGTGGTGCAGGGCCAGGTGGTGCAGGGCCCGGTGGTGCAGGTCCAGGTGGTGCAGGTCC
AGGTGGTGCTGGTCCAGGTGGTGCTGGATCCATGGTGAGCAAGGGCGAGGAGGATAACATGGCCATCATC
AAGGAGTTCATGCGCTTCAAGGTGCACATGGAGGGCTCCGTGAACGGCCACGAGTTCGAGATCGAGGGCG
AGGGCGAGGGCCGCCCCTACGAGGGCACCCAGACCGCCAAGCTGAAGGTGACCAAGGGTGGCCCCCTGCC
CTTCGCCTGGGACATCCTGTCCCCTCAGTTCATGCTCGGCTCCAAGGCCTACGTGAAGCACCCCGCCGAC
ATCCCCGACTACTTGAAGCTGTCCTTCCCCGAGGGCTTCAAGTGGGAGCGCGTGATGAACTTCGAGGACG
GCGGCGTGGTGACCGTGACCCAGGACTCCTCCCTGCAGGACGGCGAGTTCATCTACAAGGTGAAGCTGCG
CGGCACCAACTTCCCCTCCGACGGCCCCGTAATGCAGAAGAAGACCATGGGCTGGGAGGCCTCCTCCGAG
CGGATGTACCCCGAGGACGGCGCCCTGAAGGGCGAGATCAAGCAGAGGCTGAAGCTGAAGGACGGCGGCC
ACTACGACGCTGAGGTCAAGACCACCTACAAGGCCAAGAAGCCCGTGCAGCTGCCCGGCGCCTACAACGT
CAACATCAAGTTGGACATCACCTCCCACAACGAGGACTACACCATCGTGGAACAGTACGAACGCGCCGAG
GGCCGCCACTCCACCGGCGGCATGGACGAGCTGTACAAGGCGGCCGCTACCCAGACTGAGTGTGAGTGG
[738 nt withheld, positions 8540-9277]
AGAAGCATGTCCTTCCAAGGAATCAGACAACCTGTGACCGTCACTGAGCTAGTAGATTCTGGTATATTGA
GACCGTCCACTGTCAATGAACTGGAATCTGGTCAGATTTCTTATGACGAGGTTGGTGAGAGAATTAAGGA
CTTCCTCCAGGGTTCAAGCTGCATAGCAGGCATATACAATGAGACCACAAAACAGAAGCTTGGCATTTAT
GAGGCCATGAAAATTGGCTTAGTCCGACCTGGTACTGCTCTGGAGTTGCTGGAAGCCCAAGCAGCTACTG
GCTTTATAGTGGATCCTGTTAGCAACTTGAGGTTACCAGTGGAGGAAGCCTACAAGAGAGGTCTGGTGGG
CATTGAGTTCAAAGAGAAGCTCCTGTCTGCAGAACGAGCTGTCACTGGGTATAATGATCCTGAAACAGGA
AACATCATCTCTTTGTTCCAAGCCATGAATAAGGAACTCATCGAAAAGGGCCACGGTATTCGCTTATTAG
AAGCACAGATCGCAACCGGGGGGATCATTGACCCAAAGGAGAGCCATCGTTTACCAGTTGACATAGCATA
TAAGAGGGGCTATTTCAATGAGGAACTCAGTGAGATTCTCTCAGATCCAAGTGATGATACCAAAGGATTT
TTTGACCCCAACACTGAAGAAAATCTTACCTATCTGCAACTAAAAGAAAGATGCATTAAGGATGAGGAAA
CAGGGCTCTGTCTTCTGCCTCTGAAAGAAAAGAAGAAACAGGTGCAGACATCACAAAAGAATACCCTCAG
GAAGCGTAGAGTGGTCATAGTTGACCCAGAAACCAATAAAGAAATGTCTGTTCAGGAGGCCTACAAGAAG
GGCCTAATTGATTATGAAACCTTCAAAGAACTGTGTGAGCAGGAATGTGAATGGGAAGAAATAACCATCA
CGGGATCAGATGGCTCCACCAGGGTGGTCCTGGTAGATAGAAAGACAGGCAGTCAGTATGATATTCAAGA
TGCTATTGACAAGGGCCTTGTTGACAGGAAGTTCTTTGATCAGTACCGATCCGGCAGCCTCAGCCTCACT
CAATTTGCTGACATGATCTCCTTGAAAAATGGTGTCGGCACCAGCAGCAGCATGGGCAGTGGTGTCAGCG
ATGATGTTTTTAGCAGCTCCCGACATGAATCAGTAAGTAAGATTTCCACCATATCCAGCGTCAGGAATTT
AACCATAAGGAGCAGCTCTTTTTCAGACACCCTGGAAGAATCGAGCCCCATTGCAGCCATCTTTGACACA
GAAAACCTGGAGAAAATCTCCATTACAGAAGGTATAGAGCGGGGCATCGTTGACAGCATCACGGGTCAGA
GGCTTCTGGAGGCTCAGGCCTGCACAGGTGGCATCATCCACCCAACCACGGGCCAGAAGCTGTCACTTCA
GGACGCAGTCTCCCAGGGTGTGATTGACCAAGACATGGCCACCAGGCTGAAGCCTGCTCAGAAAGCCTTC
ATAGGCTTCGAGGGTGTGAAGGGAAAGAAGAAGATGTCAGCAGCAGAGGCAGTGAAAGAAAAATGGCTCC
CGTATGAGGCTGGCCAGCGCTTCCTGGAGTTCCAGTACCTCACGGGAGGTCTTGTTGACCCGGAAGTGCA
TGGGAGGATAAGCACCGAAGAAGCCATCCGGAAGGGGTTCATAGATGGCCGCGCCGCACAGAGGCTGCAA
GACACCAGCAGCTATGCCAAAATCCTGACCTGCCCCAAAACCAAATTAAAAATATCCTATAAGGATGCCA
TAAATCGCTCCATGGTAGAAGATATCACTGGGCTGCGCCTTCTGGAAGCCGCCTCCGTGTCGTCCAAGGG
CTTACCCAGCCCTTACAACATGTCTTCGGCTCCGGGGTCCCGCTCCGGCTCCCGCTCGGGATCTCGCTCC
GGATCTCGCTCCGGGTCCCGCAGTGGGTCCCGGAGAGGAAGCTTTGACGCCACAGGCAATTCTTCCTACT
CTTATTCCTACTCATTTAGCAGTAGTTCTATTGGGCACTAAATCGATAAAATAAAAGATTTTATTTAGTC
TCCAGAAAAAGGGGGGAATGAAAGACCCCACCTGTAGGTTTGGCAAGCTAGCTTAAGTAACGCCATTTTG
CAAGGCATGGAAAAATACATAACTGAGAATAGAGAAGTTCAGATCAAGGTCAGGAACAGATGGAACAGCT
GAATATGGGCCAAACAGGATATCTGTGGTAAGCAGTTCCTGCCCCGGCTCAGGGCCAAGAACAGATGGAA
CAGCTGAATATGGGCCAAACAGGATATCTGTGGTAAGCAGTTCCTGCCCCGGCTCAGGGCCAAGAACAGA
TGGTCCCCAGATGCGGTCCAGCCCTCAGCAGTTTCTAGAGAACCATCAGATGTTTCCAGGGTGCCCCAAG
GACCTGAAATGACCCTGTGCCTTATTTGAACTAACCAATCAGTTCGCTTCTCGCTTCTGTTCGCGCGCTT
CTGCTCCCCGAGCTCAATAAAAGAGCCCACAACCCCTCACTCGGGGCGCCAGTCCTCCGATTGACTGAGT
CGCCCGGGTACCCGTGTATCCAATAAACCCTCTTGCAGTTGCATCCGACTTGTGGTCTCGCTGTTCCTTG
GGAGGGTCTCCTCTGAGTGATTGACTACCCGTCAGCGGGGGTCTTTCATTTGGGGGCTCGTCCGGGATCG
GGAGACCCCTGCCCAGGGACCACCGACCCACCACCGGGAGGTAAGCTGGCTGCCTCGCGCGTTTCGGTGA
TGACGGTGAAAACCTCTGACACATGCAGCTCCCGGAGACGGTCACAGCTTGTCTGTAAGCGGATGCCGGG
AGCAGACAAGCCCGTCAGGGCGCGTCAGCGGGTGTTGGCGGGTGTCGGGGCGCAGCCATGACCCAGTCAC
GTAGCGATAGCGGAGTGTACTGATAACTTCGTATAATGTATGCTATACGAAGTTATTAGGTCTGAAGAGG
AGTTTACGTCCAGCCAAGCTAGGGCCGCGATCCGGAACCCTTAATATAACTTCGTATAATGTATGCTATA
CGAAGTTATCAGTACTGGCTTAACTATGCGGCATCAGAGCAGATTGTACTGAGAGTGCACCATATGCGGT
GTGAAATACCGCACAGATGCGTAAGGAGAAAATACCGCATCAGGCGCTCTTCCGCTTCCTCGCTCACTGA
CTCGCTGCGCTCGGTCGTTCGGCTGCGGCGAGCGGTATCAGCTCACTCAAAGGCGGTAATACGGTTATCC
ACAGAATCAGGGGATAACGCAGGAAAGAACATGTGAGCAAAAGGCCAGCAAAAGGCCAGGAACCGTAAAA
AGGCCGCGTTGCTGGCGTTTTTCCATAGGCTCCGCCCCCCTGACGAGCATCACAAAAATCGACGCTCAAG
TCAGAGGTGGCGAAACCCGACAGGACTATAAAGATACCAGGCGTTTCCCCCTGGAAGCTCCCTCGTGCGC
TCTCCTGTTCCGACCCTGCCGCTTACCGGATACCTGTCCGCCTTTCTCCCTTCGGGAAGCGTGGCGCTTT
CTCATAGCTCACGCTGTAGGTATCTCAGTTCGGTGTAGGTCGTTCGCTCCAAGCTGGGCTGTGTGCACGA
ACCCCCCGTTCAGCCCGACCGCTGCGCCTTATCCGGTAACTATCGTCTTGAGTCCAACCCGGTAAGACAC
GACTTATCGCCACTGGCAGCAGCCACTGGTAACAGGATTAGCAGAGCGAGGTATGTAGGCGGTGCTACAG
AGTTCTTGAAGTGGTGGCCTAACTACGGCTACACTAGAAGGACAGTATTTGGTATCTGCGCTCTGCTGAA
GCCAGTTACCTTCGGAAAAAGAGTTGGTAGCTCTTGATCCGGCAAACAAACCACCGCTGGTAGCGGTGGT
TTTTTTGTTTGCAAGCAGCAGATTACGCGCAGAAAAAAAGGATCTCAAGAAGATCCTTTGATCTTTTCTA
CGGGGTCTGACGCTCAGTGGAACGAAAACTCACGTTAAGGGATTTTGGTCATGAGATTATCAAAAAGGAT
CTTCACCTAGATCCTTTTAAATTAAAAATGAAGTTTTAAATCAATCTAAAGTATATATGAGTAAACTTGG
TCTGACAGTTACCAATGCTTAATCAGTGAGGCACCTATCTCAGCGATCTGTCTATTTCGTTCATCCATAG
TTGCCTGACTCCCCGTCGTGTAGATAACTACGATACGGGAGGGCTTACCATCTGGCCCCAGTGCTGCAAT
GATACCGCGAGACCCACGCTCACCGGCTCCAGATTTATCAGCAATAAACCAGCCAGCCGGAAGGGCCGAG
CGCAGAAGTGGTCCTGCAACTTTATCCGCCTCCATCCAGTCTATTAATTGTTGCCGGGAAGCTAGAGTAA
GTAGTTCGCCAGTTAATAGTTTGCGCAACGTTGTTGCCATTGCTGCAGGCATCGTGGTGTCACGCTCGTC
GTTTGGTATGGCTTCATTCAGCTCCGGTTCCCAACGATCAAGGCGAGTTACATGATCCCCCATGTTGTGC
AAAAAAGCGGTTAGCTCCTTCGGTCCTCCGATCGTTGTCAGAAGTAAGTTGGCCGCAGTGTTATCACTCA
TGGTTATGGCAGCACTGCATAATTCTCTTACTGTCATGCCATCCGTAAGATGCTTTTCTGTGACTGGTGA
GTACTCAACCAAGTCATTCTGAGAATAGTGTATGCGGCGACCGAGTTGCTCTTGCCCGGCGTCAACACGG
GATAATACCGCGCCACATAGCAGAACTTTAAAAGTGCTCATCATTGGAAAACGTTCTTCGGGGCGAAAAC
TCTCAAGGATCTTACCGCTGTTGAGATCCAGTTCGATGTAACCCACTCGTGCACCCAACTGATCTTCAGC
ATCTTTTACTTTCACCAGCGTTTCTGGGTGAGCAAAAACAGGAAGGCAAAATGCCGCAAAAAAGGGAATA
AGGGCGACACGGAAATGTTGAATACTCATACTCTTCCTTTTTCAATATTATTGAAGCATTTATCAGGGTT
ATTGTCTCATGAGCGGATACATATTTGAATGTATTTAGAAAAATAAACAAATAGGGGTTCCGCGCACATT
TCCCCGAAAAGTGCCACCTGACGTCTAAGAAACCATTATTATCATGACATTAACCTATAAAAATAGGCGT
ATCACGAGGCCCTTTCGTCTTCAAGAATTGCTAGCAATTGCTAGCAATTGCTAGCAATTCATACCAGATC
ACCGAAAACTGTCCTCCAAATGTGTCCCCCTCACACTCCCAAATTCGCGGGCTTCTGCCTCTTAGACCAC
TCTACCCTATTCCCCACACTCACCGGAGCCAAAGCCGCGGCCCTTCCGTTTCTTTGCT
Features (pLannotate 1.2.2; 22 found; start..end, strand, type, name):
      3..110     +  LTR            3' LTR (ΔU3) (fragment): self-inactivating 3' long terminal repeat (LTR) from Moloney murine leukemia virus
    127..184     +  LTR            LTR (fragment): long terminal repeat from Moloney murine leukemia virus
    198..261     +  LTR            LTR (fragment): long terminal repeat from Moloney murine leukemia virus
    414..589     +  LTR            5' LTR (truncated): truncated long terminal repeat from Moloney murine sarcoma virus
    711..985     +  misc_feature   MESV Ψ (fragment): packaging signal of murine embryonic stem cell virus
   1052..1468    +  CDS            gag (truncated): truncated Moloney murine leukemia virus (MMLV) gag gene lacking the start codon
   1474..1491    +  misc_feature   MCS (fragment): pBluescript multiple cloning site
   1565..2164    +  CDS            PuroR: puromycin N-acetyltransferase; pac from Streptomyces alboniger; confers resistance to puromycin
   2214..2279    +  CDS            dmpM (fragment): DMPM_STRAD - Protein inferred from homology: Swiss-Prot protein existence level 3. From Streptomyces alboniger.
   2339..2642    +  enhancer       CMV enhancer: human cytomegalovirus immediate early enhancer
   2643..2846    +  promoter       CMV promoter: human cytomegalovirus (CMV) immediate early promoter
   2869..2892    +  misc_feature   MCS (fragment): multiple cloning site
   2921..11275   +  CDS            DSP (sequence partly withheld): DESP_HUMAN - Experimental evidence at protein level: Swiss-Prot protein existence level 1. Major high molecular weight protein of desmosomes. Involved in the organization of the desmosomal cadherin-plakoglobin complexes into discrete plasma membrane domains and in the anchoring of intermediate filaments to the desmosomes. From Homo sapiens (Human).
  11324..11917   +  LTR            LTR: long terminal repeat from Moloney murine leukemia virus
  11986..12026   +  CDS            rop (fragment): Rop protein, which maintains plasmids at low copy number; rop
  12128..12166   +  misc_feature   bom (fragment): basis of mobility region from pBR322
  12170..12203   -  protein_bind   loxP: Cre-mediated recombination occurs in the 8-bp core sequence (GCATACAT). Cre recombinase
  12263..12296   -  protein_bind   loxP: Cre-mediated recombination occurs in the 8-bp core sequence (GCATACAT). Cre recombinase
  12300..12401   +  misc_feature   bom (fragment): basis of mobility region from pBR322
  12587..13175   -  rep_origin     ori: high-copy-number ColE1/pMB1/pBR322/pUC origin of replication
  13346..14206   -  CDS            AmpR: β-lactamase; bla; confers resistance to ampicillin, carbenicillin, and related antibiotics
  14207..14311   -  promoter       AmpR promoter: bla
