[The description below was written by a language model from this plasmid's Addgene catalogue record and pLannotate feature annotations shown in this document.]
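Description:
Desmoplakin II donor only control (F40-based tension sensor) is a 14.6 kb mammalian expression and retroviral transfer plasmid built on the Clontech pLPCX backbone with a modified multiple cloning site. The viral portion is of the Moloney murine leukemia/sarcoma virus type: 5' LTR sequences, a packaging signal with a truncated gag region lacking its start codon to support encapsidation, and a downstream LTR at the 3' end. Between the LTRs lies a puromycin N-acetyltransferase gene, with no separate promoter annotated upstream of it, for selection of transduced mammalian cells. It is followed by an internal CMV enhancer/promoter that drives the insert. In bacteria the plasmid is maintained through a ColE1/pMB1-type origin and an ampicillin resistance gene. The record lists it as low copy and grown in a recombination-reducing strain, which suits a large LTR-containing plasmid. Two loxP sites are annotated in the bacterial backbone among bom fragments; the record does not state their purpose.

The roughly 8.35 kb insert encodes human desmoplakin II (DSP), the desmosomal plaque protein that anchors intermediate filaments. A tension sensor module is inserted internally after amino acid 1353. The module comprises YPet(short) as FRET donor, the F40 linker peptide, and mCherry as acceptor. The feature table annotates the whole fusion as a single DSP reading frame without resolving the fluorescent proteins. Here mCherry carries a Y72L mutation that prevents chromophore formation, so the protein retains the architecture of the full sensor but cannot undergo energy transfer. It therefore provides the donor-only YPet lifetime used as the reference in fluorescence lifetime measurements that calculate FRET efficiency for the matching desmoplakin II tension sensor, which reports mechanical loading of desmosomes.
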