Addgene plasmid #118717: Desmoplakin II donor only control (F40-based tension sensor)
Purpose: The donor (YPet(short)) only control for the F40-based human desmoplakin II tension sensor provides the donor only lifetime used in fluorescence lifetime measurements to determine FRET.
Depositing lab: Carsten Grashoff. Depositing organization: Max Planck Institute of Biochemistry. Publication: Mechanical loading of desmosomes depends on the magnitude and orientation of external stress. Price AJ, Cost AL, Ungewiss H, Waschke J, Dunn AR, Grashoff C. Nat Commun. 2018 Dec 11;9(1):5284. doi: 10.1038/s41467-018-07523-0. PubMed 30538252.
Backbone
  Vector backbone: pLPCX
  Backbone manufacturer: Clontech
  Backbone size w/o insert (bp): 6265
  Total vector size (bp): 14585
  Modifications to backbone: modified multiple cloning site
  Vector type: Mammalian Expression, Retroviral
  Selectable markers: Puromycin
Growth in bacteria
  Bacterial resistance: Ampicillin, 100 μg/mL
  Growth temperature: 37°C
  Growth strain: NEB Stable
  Copy number: Low Copy
Gene/Insert
  Gene/Insert name: human Desmoplakin II-[YPet(short)-F40-mCherry(Y72L)] (internal-1353) (alt names: Desmoplakin II donor only control for F40-based tension sensor; DPII-int (YF40dC))
  Species: H. sapiens (human)
  Insert size (bp): 8352
  Mutation: inserted F40-based tension sensor module after aa1353: Y72L in mCherry mutation to disrupt chromophore formation
  GenBank ID: NM_001008844.1
  Entrez Gene: DSP (a.k.a. DCWHKTA, DP)
  Promoter: CMV
  Tag / fusion protein: YPet(short)-F40-mCherry(Y72L)
  Cloning method: Gibson Cloning
  Sequencing primers: 5′ AGCTcGTTTAGTGAACCGTCAGATC; 3′ ACCTACAGGTGGGGTCTTTCATTCCC
Resource information
  A portion of this plasmid was derived from a plasmid made by: Desmoplakin I-GFP (Addgene, #32227) from Kathleen Green used as a template for Desmoplakin II and F40-based tension sensor module (Addgene, #101252) from Carsten Grashoff
Terms and licenses: Academic/Nonprofit Terms; Industry Terms: Not Available to Industry
How to cite: Desmoplakin II donor only control (F40-based tension sensor) was a gift from Carsten Grashoff (Addgene plasmid # 118717 ; http://n2t.net/addgene:118717 ; RRID:Addgene_118717)
